>Addgene plasmid #122354 | pTV-Rad21-tdiRFP670-PEST | depositor full sequence | sequence record 233463 | pTV-Rad21-tdiRFP670-PEST sequence 7136 bps
CTAAATTGTAAGCGTTAATATTTTGTTAAAATTCGCGTTAAATTTTTGTTAAATCAGCTCATTTTTTAAC
CAATAGGCCGAAATCGGCAAAATCCCTTATAAATCAAAAGAATAGACCGAGATAGGGT
[37 nt withheld, positions 129-165]
AAAGAACGTGGACTCCAACGTCAAAGG
[49 nt withheld, positions 193-241]
T
[91 nt withheld, positions 243-333]
G
[124 nt withheld, positions 335-458]
CCCATTCGCCATTCAGGCTGCGCAACTGTTGGGAAGGGCGATCGGTGCGGGCCTCTTCGCTATTACGCCA
GCTGGCGAAAGGGGGATGTGCTGCAAGGCGATTAAGTTGGGTAACGCCAGGGTTTTCCCAGTCACGACGT
TGTAAAACGACGGCCAGTGAGCGCGCGTAATACGACTCACTATAGGGCGAATTGGGTACCGGGCCCCCCC
TCGAGGAAGTAGTCATTTCAGCAGGCAGTTTTTTCTCAATTCTGGTGGCCATTTATTCAGGATGAAGATG
CTTCAGGGGGTGATCAGGATCAAGAGGAAAGGAGATGGAACAAACGCACTCAGCAGATGCTTCATGGTCT
TCAGGTATGCCAGCACAGTCCACAAAGAGTCCTTTCCCAGAAAGCAAGTCCTGTTAAACCCCGAAGCATG
CCTTGGTGGGAATTTCTCCAGGGCTGCATTGTTTTAAAGCATCTTAGTTACATACATGAAGTGTCAAGCC
AGGGGTAAACCTAGAGCATTTAGTTTATGTAGCCATGATTATCCTAAAAAACCTGATGCATGGTGCTGTG
ATGGGGAGCGCAGCTGCGTACTGTCTTGTTTGATTAGCAAAAGCCATGTGCTAAGTCATAGAGTAGCAGA
AGTCAGCAACCTCAGCTAGGGTTCCAGATACAGGTGAGGCTGGAGCACCCGTGACAGTTCTCCCAAGTTC
CTTCCTTTCTGCACATGGGGATGGATGATACTTAGGGTTGGAAGGTTATCAGGGGCCGGTTTGATTTTGG
TTTTGTTTTCACTTTAAAATCTGCTGAGTGTTTGTTTTTGCTAACTCACATCTCTGTTGTGGCGCCTTCA
CTTACTTCTTGAACTCTGTATGCCTTAAGATAATATGCTTTAGATAATAAGGCCTTTACCTTAGTGACTA
GCATGGGAACCACTTGCGTAACTACACGAATGTCCAGTCCCAGCTCCAGCCAAACGGAGCTCACTTTGAC
CAGTGCCAAAATTGCATCTTCTGGTTACTACTTTGTGCGTGAGTTACTTGAAATCATCTGCTTTGTTTTG
TTCTATTTCAGCGAGCTCTTGCTAAAACTGGAGCAGAGTCTATCAGTTTGCTTGAGCTGTGTCGAAACAC
AAACCGAAAGCAGGCAGCAGCAAAGTTCTACAGCTTTTTGGTTCTTAAGAAGCAGCAAGCCATCGAGCTC
ACACAGGAAGAGCCGTACAGTGACATCATTGCAACCCCTGGACCACGGTTCCATATTATCGAGGGAAGAG
GTAGCCTGCTAACTTGCGGGGACGTAGAGGAAAATCCTGGTCCCATAACTTCGTATAGCATACATTATAC
GAAGTTATCAATGGGCCCAAAAAAGAAAAGAAAAGTTGAATTCATGGCCAGAAAAGTGGACCTGACCAGT
TGTGACCGAGAGCCGATACACATTCCTGGCTCTATCCAGCCATGTGGGTGTTTGCTGGCCTGCGATGCCC
AGGCAGTCAGGATTACTCGAATTACCGAAAATGCGGGTGCCTTCTTTGGCCGTGAAACGCCCCGTGTCGG
CGAACTCTTAGCCGATTATTTCGGAGAAACCGAGGCTCACGCACTTAGGAACGCACTGGCGCAATCAAGC
GATCCCAAACGCCCTGCTCTCATCTTTGGGTGGAGAGATGGACTGACAGGCCGTACTTTCGACATAAGCC
TTCACCGGCATGACGGAACCAGTATAATTGAGTTTGAACCGGCCGCCGCTGAGCAAGCAGACAACCCCCT
TCGCCTGACCAGACAAATTATCGCCCGCACTAAGGAGCTGAAATCGCTGGAAGAAATGGCCGCTCGTGTT
CCCAGGTATCTTCAGGCAATGCTGGGTTATCATAGGGTAATGCTCTACAGATTCGCCGACGATGGCTCTG
GTATGGTAATAGGGGAGGCCAAGCGATCCGACCTGGAGTCTTTTCTGGGGCAGCATTTCCCCGCATCTCT
AGTACCCCAGCAGGCAAGGCTTTTGTACCTCAAGAATGCCATCCGCGTGGTATCGGACTCCCGCGGTATT
AGTAGCAGGATCGTTCCAGAACACGACGCCTCTGGAGCTGCGCTGGATCTGTCTTTCGCTCACCTCCGAT
CTATCAGCCCTTGTCATTTAGAGTTTCTGCGAAATATGGGGGTCAGCGCAAGTATGTCCCTGAGCATAAT
AATCGATGGAACACTATGGGGCCTAATAATTTGCCATCATTACGAACCTAGAGCAGTACCAATGGCACAG
CGAGTGGCCGCCGAAATGTTCGCCGATTTTTTGTCTCTTCATTTTACTGCCGCTCACCATCAGCGCGGCC
ACGGGACTGGCTCGACAGGTTCTGGCAGTAGTGGGACTGCTTCATCAGAAGATAATAACATGGCCATGGC
CAGAAAAGTGGACCTGACCAGTTGTGACCGAGAGCCGATACACATTCCTGGCTCTATCCAGCCATGTGGG
TGTTTGCTGGCCTGCGATGCCCAGGCAGTCAGGATTACTCGAATTACCGAAAATGCGGGTGCCTTCTTTG
GCCGTGAAACGCCCCGTGTCGGCGAACTCTTAGCCGATTATTTCGGAGAAACCGAGGCTCACGCACTTAG
GAACGCACTGGCGCAATCAAGCGATCCCAAACGCCCTGCTCTCATCTTTGGGTGGAGAGATGGACTGACA
GGCCGTACTTTCGACATAAGCCTTCACCGGCATGACGGAACCAGTATAATTGAGTTTGAACCGGCCGCCG
CTGAGCAAGCAGACAACCCCCTTCGCCTGACCAGACAAATTATCGCCCGCACTAAGGAGCTGAAATCGCT
GGAAGAAATGGCCGCTCGTGTTCCCAGGTATCTTCAGGCAATGCTGGGTTATCATAGGGTAATGCTCTAC
AGATTCGCCGACGATGGCTCTGGTATGGTAATAGGGGAGGCCAAGCGATCCGACCTGGAGTCTTTTCTGG
GGCAGCATTTCCCCGCATCTCTAGTACCCCAGCAGGCAAGGCTTTTGTACCTCAAGAATGCCATCCGCGT
GGTATCGGACTCCCGCGGTATTAGTAGCAGGATCGTTCCAGAACACGACGCCTCTGGAGCTGCGCTGGAT
CTGTCTTTCGCTCACCTCCGATCTATCAGCCCTTGTCATTTAGAGTTTCTGCGAAATATGGGGGTCAGCG
CAAGTATGTCCCTGAGCATAATAATCGATGGAACACTATGGGGCCTAATAATTTGCCATCATTACGAACC
TAGAGCAGTACCAATGGCACAGCGAGTGGCCGCCGAAATGTTCGCCGATTTTTTGTCTCTTCATTTTACT
GCCGCTCACCATCAGCGCGGATCCGCGTTTAAACTCGAGTCTCACGGCTTCCCTCCCGAGGTGGAGGAGC
AGGCCGCCGGCACCCTGCCCATGAGCTGCGCCCAGGAGAGCGGCATGGATAGACACCCTGCTGCTTGCGC
CAGCGCCAGGATCAACGTCTTGAAGTTCCTATTCTCTAGAAAGTATAGGAACTTCTAGTGAGGAGCTAGA
TGTGTTCGAGCTAGTGATAACTCACTAGTACATACAAATTGCCCCCGTGTGCAGGGCACCAAAACCCTTT
AAGAAAGTTTTTAGATTTCTGTTTGTACAAAAATCTTTGCCTTTTCTTTCTTCTTTTTCCCCCCAGTGTT
TCTAATTTTGTCAACCATATTTTTAAGGGAAACTGCTTATTTGGGTTGGGTTTGTATTCCTGGAGAAAAC
AGTAGCCCAAGAACCCAGAAGACTTTTAACAGTTCAGAACAGATGTGTGCAATATTGGTGCATGTAAGAA
TATGGAGTAACAGTCAAAAGGCACCATTTTTAATGTTAGTTTTCCATTACTATGTTGAAAGGAAAACCTG
CCTAGGAAAATGCCTGACACTTTAAGAACTGTGGTTTGAGTCCCTTGACAGGAAGAGAAAAATGTCTTCC
CATCAGTGAAACCAACGGTCTGGTTAACCACTGTAGTAGGGATAGTGTGTGAAGCATCGTGCTTGTCTTC
TTGATCATGTTTAAAGTAAATCCACACTGAGCAAGAATTTGTGAGGTTGTGCTGACTGATCTTCTTCGGC
TATTATGTTCTGAAATCATTCCGTGAGTCTTAGGACCTCTGATGCTATGCACCGCAGCTCAGAACGATCA
GACGTCTACAGTGGCGTGACTCCTCAGGGGCTGCAGATCACTCTCAGAGGTGTTTGGATGTTTGCTTGAA
TAATGAGATCATGGAAGCAGACATTCCCCTGCCTGCTGAAGGGCAGACCAATGAGAGACTACCCCAGATT
GACTTCCTTTAAGCAAACAGTGCTGTAAAAACTAATGGCTTCTCTGATATTTATTATAAATGTTAGTACT
CATCTTTTTCCAAGGCTGCACACTCCTGTATTTGCAACTTATTTTTAATAACTTTGCAACTATAATCCTG
TATCAGTTTCCTATAATTTAAGTGGAGAAAAACATCCTAATAAGCGGCCGCCACCGCGGTGGAGCTCCAG
CTTTTGTTCCCTTTAGTGAGGGTTAATTGCGCGCTTGGCGTAATCATGGTCATAGCTGTTTCCTGTGTGA
AATTGTTATCCGCTCACAATTCCACACAACATACGAGCCGGAAGCATAAAGTGTAAAGCCTGGGGTGCCT
AATGAGTGAGCTAACTCACATTAATTGCGTTGCGCTCACTGCCCGCTTTCCAGTCGGGAAACCTGTCGTG
CCAGCTGCATTAATGAATCGGCCAACGCGCGGGGAGAGGCGGTTTGCGTATTGGGCGCTCTTCCGCTTCC
TCGCTCACTGACTCGCTGCGCTCGGTCGTTCGGCTGCGGCGAGCGGTATCAGCTCACTCAAAGGCGGTAA
TACGGTTATCCACAGAATCAGGGGATAACGCAGGAAAGAACATGTGAGCAAAAGGCCAGCAAAAGGCCAG
GAACCGTAAAAAGGCCGCGTTGCTGGCGTTTTTCCATAGGCTCCGCCCCCCTGACGAGCATCACAAAAAT
CGACGCTCAAGTCAGAGGTGGCGAAACCCGACAGGACTATAAAGATACCAGGCGTTTCCCCCTGGAAGCT
CCCTCGTGCGCTCTCCTGTTCCGACCCTGCCGCTTACCGGATACCTGTCCGCCTTTCTCCCTTCGGGAAG
CGTGGCGCTTTCTCATAGCTCACGCTGTAGGTATCTCAGTTCGGTGTAGGTCGTTCGCTCCAAGCTGGGC
TGTGTGCACGAACCCCCCGTTCAGCCCGACCGCTGCGCCTTATCCGGTAACTATCGTCTTGAGTCCAACC
CGGTAAGACACGACTTATCGCCACTGGCAGCAGCCACTGGTAACAGGATTAGCAGAGCGAGGTATGTAGG
CGGTGCTACAGAGTTCTTGAAGTGGTGGCCTAACTACGGCTACACTAGAAGGACAGTATTTGGTATCTGC
GCTCTGCTGAAGCCAGTTACCTTCGGAAAAAGAGTTGGTAGCTCTTGATCCGGCAAACAAACCACCGCTG
GTAGCGGTGGTTTTTTTGTTTGCAAGCAGCAGATTACGCGCAGAAAAAAAGGATCTCAAGAAGATCCTTT
GATCTTTTCTACGGGGTCTGACGCTCAGTGGAACGAAAACTCACGTTAAGGGATTTTGGTCATGAGATTA
TCAAAAAGGATCTTCACCTAGATCCTTTTAAATTAAAAATGAAGTTTTAAATCAATCTAAAGTATATATG
AGTAAACTTGGTCTGACAGTTACCAATGCTTAATCAGTGAGGCACCTATCTCAGCGATCTGTCTATTTCG
TTCATCCATAGTTGCCTGACTCCCCGTCGTGTAGATAACTACGATACGGGAGGGCTTACCATCTGGCCCC
AGTGCTGCAATGATACCGCGGCTGCCACGCTCACCGGCTCCAGATTTATCAGCAATAAACCAGCCAGCCG
GAAGGGCCGAGCGCAGAAGTGGTCCTGCAACTTTATCCGCCTCCATCCAGTCTATTAATTGTTGCCGGGA
AGCTAGAGTAAGTAGTTCGCCAGTTAATAGTTTGCGCAACGTTGTTGCCATTGCTACAGGCATCGTGGTG
TCACGCTCGTCGTTTGGTATGGCTTCATTCAGCTCCGGTTCCCAACGATCAAGGCGAGTTACATGATCCC
CCATGTTGTGCAAAAAAGCGGTTAGCTCCTTCGGTCCTCCGATCGTTGTCAGAAGTAAGTTGGCCGCAGT
GTTATCACTCATGGTTATGGCAGCACTGCATAATTCTCTTACTGTCATGCCATCCGTAAGATGCTTTTCT
GTGACTGGTGAGTACTCAACCAAGTCATTCTGAGAATAGTGTATGCGGCGACCGAGTTGCTCTTGCCCGG
CGTCAATACGGGATAATACCGCGCCACATAGCAGAACTTTAAAAGTGCTCATCATTGGAAAACGTTCTTC
GGGGCGAAAACTCTCAAGGATCTTACCGCTGTTGAGATCCAGTTCGATGTAACCCACTCGTGCACCCAAC
TGATCTTCAGCATCTTTTACTTTCACCAGCGTTTCTGGGTGAGCAAAAACAGGAAGGCAAAATGCCGCAA
AAAAGGGAATAAGGGCGACACGGAAATGTTGAATACTCATACTCTTCCTTTTTCAATATTATTGAAGCAT
TTATCAGGGTTATTGTCTCATGAGCGGATACATATTTGAATGTATTTAGAAAAATAAACAAATAGGGGTT
CCGCGCACATTTCCCCGAAAAGTGCCAC
Features (pLannotate 1.2.2; 21 found; start..end, strand, type, name):
     30..458     -  rep_origin     f1 ori (sequence partly withheld): f1 bacteriophage origin of replication; arrow indicates direction of (+) strand synthesis
    463..618     -  CDS            lacZα (fragment): LacZα fragment of β-galactosidase; lacZ fragment
    626..644     +  promoter       T7 promoter: promoter for bacteriophage T7 RNA polymerase
    653..674     -  misc_feature   MCS (fragment): pBluescript multiple cloning site
    741..848     +  CDS            rad21 (fragment): RAD21_XENLA - Experimental evidence at protein level: Swiss-Prot protein existence level 1. [64-kDa C-terminal product]: May promote apoptosis. From Xenopus laevis (African clawed frog).
   1517..1708    +  CDS            RAD21 (fragment): RAD21_HUMAN - Also known as HR21 From Homo sapiens (Human).
   1763..1796    +  protein_bind   loxP: Cre-mediated recombination occurs in the 8-bp core sequence (GCATACAT). Cre recombinase
   1832..2764    +  CDS            iRFP670: iRFP670 is a basic (constitutively fluorescent) near ir fluorescent protein published in 2013, derived from Rhodopseudomonas palustris CGA009. It has low acid sensitivity. It requires the cofactor biliverdin for fluorescence.
   2765..2842    +  CDS            TDsmURFP (fragment): TDsmURFP is a basic (constitutively fluorescent) near ir fluorescent protein published in 2016, derived from Trichodesmium erythraeum IMS101. It requires the cofactor biliverdin for fluorescence.
   2834..3766    +  CDS            iRFP670: iRFP670 is a basic (constitutively fluorescent) near ir fluorescent protein published in 2013, derived from Rhodopseudomonas palustris CGA009. It has low acid sensitivity. It requires the cofactor biliverdin for fluorescence.
   3788..3907    +  CDS            hPEST: PEST degradation sequence from mouse ornithine decarboxylase human codon-optimized
   3910..3943    +  protein_bind   FRT (minimal): supports FLP-mediated excision but not integration (Turan and Bode, 2011) FLP recombinase from the Saccharomyces cerevisiae 2μ plasmid
   4911..4935    -  misc_feature   MCS (fragment): pBluescript multiple cloning site
   4948..4966    -  promoter       T3 promoter: promoter for bacteriophage T3 RNA polymerase
   5011..5027    -  protein_bind   lac operator: The lac repressor binds to the lac operator to inhibit transcription in E. coli. This inhibition can be relieved by adding lactose or isopropyl-β-D-thiogalactopyranoside (IPTG). lac repressor encoded by lacI
   5035..5065    -  promoter       lac promoter: promoter for the E. coli lac operon
   5080..5101    -  protein_bind   CAP binding site: CAP binding activates transcription in the presence of cAMP. E. coli catabolite activator protein
   5114..5206    -  CDS            lacI (fragment): lac repressor; lacI; The lac repressor binds to the lac operator to inhibit transcription in E. coli. This inhibition can be relieved by adding lactose or isopropyl-β-D-thiogalactopyranoside (IPTG).
   5389..5977    -  rep_origin     ori: high-copy-number ColE1/pMB1/pBR322/pUC origin of replication
   6148..7008    -  CDS            AmpR: β-lactamase; bla; confers resistance to ampicillin, carbenicillin, and related antibiotics
   7009..7113    -  promoter       AmpR promoter: bla
