>Addgene plasmid #122354 | pTV-Rad21-tdiRFP670-PEST | addgene full sequence | sequence record 238859 | Addgene NGS Result
CTAAATTGTAAGCGTTAATATTTTGTTAAAATTCGCGTTAAATTTTTGTTAAATCAGCTCATTTTTTAAC
CAATAGGCCGAAATCGGCAAAATCCCTTATAAATCAAAAGAATAGACCGAGATAGGGT
[37 nt withheld, positions 129-165]
AAAGAACGTGGACTCCAACGTCAAAGG
[49 nt withheld, positions 193-241]
T
[91 nt withheld, positions 243-333]
G
[124 nt withheld, positions 335-458]
CCCATTCGCCATTCAGGCTGCGCAACTGTTGGGAAGGGCGATCGGTGCGGGCCTCTTCGCTATTACGCCA
GCTGGCGAAAGGGGGATGTGCTGCAAGGCGATTAAGTTGGGTAACGCCAGGGTTTTCCCAGTCACGACGT
TGTAAAACGACGGCCAGTGAGCGCGCGTAATACGACTCACTATAGGGCGAATTGGGTACCGGGCCCCCCC
TCGAGGAAGTAGTCATTTCAGCAGGCAGTTTTTTCTCAATTCTGGTGGCCATTTATTCAGGATGAAGATG
CTTCAGGGGGTGATCAGGATCAAGAGGAAAGGAGATGGAACAAACGCACTCAGCAGATGCTTCATAGTCT
TCAGGTATGCCAGCACAGTCCACAAAGAGTCCTTTCCCAGAAAGCAAGTCCTGTTAAACCCCGAAGCATG
CCTTGGTGGGAATTTCTCCAGGGCTGCATTGTTTTAAAGCATCTTAGTTACATACATGAAGTGTCAAGCC
AGGGGTAAACCTAGAGCATTTAGTTTATGTAGCCATGATTATCCTAAAAAACCTGATGCATGGTGCTGTG
ATGGGGAGCGCAGCTGCGTACTGTCTTGTTTGATTAGCAAAAGCCATGTGCTAAGTCATAGAGTAGCAGA
AGTCAGCAACCTCAGCTAGGGTTCCAGATACAGGTGAGGCTGGAGCACCCGTGACAGTTCTCCCAAGTTC
CTTCCTTTCTGCACATGGGGATGGATGATACTTAGGGTTGGAAGGTTATCAGGGGCCGGTTTGATTTTGG
TTTTGTTTTCACTTTAAAATCTGCTGAGTGTTTGTTTTTGCTAACTCACATCTCTGTTGTGGCGCCTTCA
CTTACTTCTTGAACTCTGTATGCCTTAAGATAATATGCTTTAGATAATAAGGCCTTTACCTTAGTGACTA
GCATGGGAACCACTTGCGTAACTACACGAATGTCCAGTCCCAGCTCCAGCCAAACGGAGCTCACTTTGAC
CAGTGCCAAAATTGCATCTTCTGGTTACTACTTTGTGCGTGAGTTACTTGAAATCATCTGCTTTGTTTTG
TTCTATTTCAGCGAGCTCTTGCTAAAACTGGAGCAGAGTCTATCAGTTTGCTTGAGCTGTGTCGAAACAC
AAACCGAAAGCAGGCAGCAGCAAAGTTCTACAGCTTTTTGGTTCTTAAGAAGCAGCAAGCCATCGAGCTC
ACACAGGAAGAGCCGTACAGTGACATCATTGCAACCCCTGGACCACGGTTCCATATTATCGAGGGAAGAG
GTAGCCTGCTAACTTGCGGGGACGTAGAGGAAAATCCTGGTCCCATAACTTCGTATAGCATACATTATAC
GAAGTTATCAATGGGCCCAAAAAAGAAAAGAAAAGTTGAATTCATGGCCAGAAAAGTGGACCTGACCAGT
TGTGACCGAGAGCCGATACACATTCCTGGCTCTATCCAGCCATGTGGGTGTTTGCTGGCCTGCGATGCCC
AGGCAGTCAGGATTACTCGAATTACCGAAAATGCGGGTGCCTTCTTTGGCCGTGAAACGCCCCGTGTCGG
CGAACTCTTAGCCGATTATTTCGGAGAAACCGAGGCTCACGCACTTAGGAACGCACTGGCGCAATCAAGC
GATCCCAAACGCCCTGCTCTCATCTTTGGGTGGAGAGATGGACTGACAGGCCGTACTTTCGACATAAGCC
TTCACCGGCATGACGGAACCAGTATAATTGAGTTTGAACCGGCCGCCGCTGAGCAAGCAGACAACCCCCT
TCGCCTGACCAGACAAATTATCGCCCGCACTAAGGAGCTGAAATCGCTGGAAGAAATGGCCGCTCGTGTT
CCCAGGTATCTTCAGGCAATGCTGGGTTATCATAGGGTAATGCTCTACAGATTCGCCGACGATGGCTCTG
GTATGGTAATAGGGGAGGCCAAGCGATCCGACCTGGAGTCTTTTCTGGGGCAGCATTTCCCCGCATCTCT
AGTACCCCAGCAGGCAAGGCTTTTGTACCTCAAGAATGCCATCCGCGTGGTATCGGACTCCCGCGGTATT
AGTAGCAGGATCGTTCCAGAACACGACGCCTCTGGAGCTGCGCTGGATCTGTCTTTCGCTCACCTCCGAT
CTATCAGCCCTTGTCATTTAGAGTTTCTGCGAAATATGGGGGTCAGCGCAAGTATGTCCCTGAGCATAAT
AATCGATGGAACACTATGGGGCCTAATAATTTGCCATCATTACGAACCTAGAGCAGTACCAATGGCACAG
CGAGTGGCCGCCGAAATGTTCGCCGATTTTTTGTCTCTTCATTTTACTGCCGCTCACCATCAGCGCGGCC
ACGGGACTGGCTCGACAGGTTCTGGCAGTAGTGGGACTGCTTCATCAGAAAATAATAACATGGCCATGGC
CAGAAAAGTGGACCTGACCAGTTGTGACCGAGAGCCGATACACATTCCTGGCTCTATCCAGCCATGTGGG
TGTTTGCTGGCCTGCGATGCCCAGGCAGTCAGGATTACTCGAATTACCGAAAATGCGGGTGCCTTCTTTG
GCCGTGAAACGCCCCGTGTCGGCGAACTCTTAGCCGATTATTTCGGAGAAACCGAGGCTCACGCACTTAG
GAACGCACTGGCGCAATCAAGCGATCCCAAACGCCCTGCTCTCATCTTTGGGTGGAGAGATGGACTGACA
GGCCGTACTTTCGACATAAGCCTTCACCGGCATGACGGAACCAGTATAATTGAGTTTGAACCGGCCGCCG
CTGAGCAAGCAGACAACCCCCTTCGCCTGACCAGACAAATTATCGCCCGCACTAAGGAGCTGAAATCGCT
GGAAGAAATGGCCGCTCGTGTTCCCAGGTATCTTCAGGCAATGCTGGGTTATCATAGGGTAATGCTCTAC
AGATTCGCCGACGATGGCTCTGGTATGGTAATAGGGGAGGCCAAGCGATCCGACCTGGAGTCTTTTCTGG
GGCAGCATTTCCCCGCATCTCTAGTACCCCAGCAGGCAAGGCTTTTGTACCTCAAGAATGCCATCCGCGT
GGTATCGGACTCCCGCGGTATTAGTAGCAGGATCGTTCCAGAACACGACGCCTCTGGAGCTGCGCTGGAT
CTGTCTTTCGCTCACCTCCGATCTATCAGCCCTTGTCATTTAGAGTTTCTGCGAAATATGGGGGTCAGCG
CAAGTATGTCCCTGAGCATAATAATCGATGGAACACTATGGGGCCTAATAATTTGCCATCATTACGAACC
TAGAGCAGTACCAATGGCACAGCGAGTGGCCGCCGAAATGTTCGCCGATTTTTTGTCTCTTCATTTTACT
GCCGCTCACCATCAGCGCGGATCCGCGTTTAAACTCGAGTCTCACGGCTTCCCTCCCGAGGTGGAGGAGC
AGGCCGCCGGCACCCTGCCCATGAGCTGCGCCCAGGAGAGCGGCATGGATAGACACCCTGCTGCTTGCGC
CAGCGCCAGGATCAACGTCTTGAAGTTCCTATTCTCTAGAAAGTATAGGAACTTCTAGTGAGGAGCTAGA
TGTGTTCGAGCTAGTGATAACTCACTAGTACATACAAATTGCCCCCGTGTGCAGGGCACCAAAACCCTTT
AAGAAAGTTTTTAGATTTCTGTTTGTACAAAAATCTTTGCCTTTTCTTTCTTCTTTTTCCCCCCAGTGTT
TCTAATTTTGTCAACCATATTTTTAAGGGAAACTGCTTATTTGGGTTGGGTTTGTATTCCTGGAGAAAAC
AGTAGCCCAAGAACCCAGAAGACTTTTAACAGTTCAGAACAGATGTGTGCAATATTGGTGCATGTAAGAA
TATGGAGTAACAGTCAAAAGGCACCATTTTTAATGTTAGTTTTCCATTACTATGTTGAAAGGAAAACCTG
CCTAGGAAAATGCCTGACACTTTAAGAACTGTGGTTTGAGTCCCTTGACAGGAAGAGAAAAATGTCTTCC
CATCAGTGAAACCAACGGTCTGGTTAACCACTGTAGTAGGGATAGTGTGTGAAGCATCGTGCTTGTCTTC
TTGATCATGTTTAAAGTAAATCCACACTGAGCAAGAATTTGTGAGGTTGTGCTGACTGATCTTCTTCGGC
TATTATGTTCTGAAATCATTCCGTGAGTCTTAGGACCTCTGATGCTATGCACCGCAGCTCAGAACGATCA
GACGTCTACAGTGGCGTGACTCCTCAGGGGCTGCAGATCACTCTCAGAGGTGTTTGGATGTTTGCTTGAA
TAATGAGATCATGGAAGCAGACATTCCCCTGCCTGCTGAAGGGCAGACCAATGAGAGACTACCCCAGATT
GACTTCCTTTAAGCAAACAGTGCTGTAAAAACTAATGGCTTCTCTGATATTTATTATAAATGTTAGTACT
CATCTTTTTCCAAGGCTGCACACTCCTGTATTTGCAACTTATTTTTAATAACTTTGCAACTATAATCCTG
TATCAGTTTCCTATAATTTAAGTGGAGAAAAACATCCTAATAAGCGGCCGCCACCGCGGTGGAGCTCCAG
CTTTTGTTCCCTTTAGTGAGGGTTAATTGCGCGCTTGGCGTAATCATGGTCATAGCTGTTTCCTGTGTGA
AATTGTTATCCGCTCACAATTCCACACAACATACGAGCCGGAAGCATAAAGTGTAAAGCCTGGGGTGCCT
AATGAGTGAGCTAACTCACATTAATTGCGTTGCGCTCACTGCCCGCTTTCCAGTCGGGAAACCTGTCGTG
CCAGCTGCATTAATGAATCGGCCAACGCGCGGGGAGAGGCGGTTTGCGTATTGGGCGCTCTTCCGCTTCC
TCGCTCACTGACTCGCTGCGCTCGGTCGTTCGGCTGCGGCGAGCGGTATCAGCTCACTCAAAGGCGGTAA
TACGGTTATCCACAGAATCAGGGGATAACGCAGGAAAGAACATGTGAGCAAAAGGCCAGCAAAAGGCCAG
GAACCGTAAAAAGGCCGCGTTGCTGGCGTTTTTCCATAGGCTCCGCCCCCCTGACGAGCATCACAAAAAT
CGACGCTCAAGTCAGAGGTGGCGAAACCCGACAGGACTATAAAGATACCAGGCGTTTCCCCCTGGAAGCT
CCCTCGTGCGCTCTCCTGTTCCGACCCTGCCGCTTACCGGATACCTGTCCGCCTTTCTCCCTTCGGGAAG
CGTGGCGCTTTCTCATAGCTCACGCTGTAGGTATCTCAGTTCGGTGTAGGTCGTTCGCTCCAAGCTGGGC
TGTGTGCACGAACCCCCCGTTCAGCCCGACCGCTGCGCCTTATCCGGTAACTATCGTCTTGAGTCCAACC
CGGTAAGACACGACTTATCGCCACTGGCAGCAGCCACTGGTAACAGGATTAGCAGAGCGAGGTATGTAGG
CGGTGCTACAGAGTTCTTGAAGTGGTGGCCTAACTACGGCTACACTAGAAGAACAGTATTTGGTATCTGC
GCTCTGCTGAAGCCAGTTACCTTCGGAAAAAGAGTTGGTAGCTCTTGATCCGGCAAACAAACCACCGCTG
GTAGCGGTGGTTTTTTTGTTTGCAAGCAGCAGATTACGCGCAGAAAAAAAGGATCTCAAGAAGATCCTTT
GATCTTTTCTACGGGGTCTGACGCTCAGTGGAACGAAAACTCACGTTAAGGGATTTTGGTCATGAGATTA
TCAAAAAGGATCTTCACCTAGATCCTTTTAAATTAAAAATGAAGTTTTAAATCAATCTAAAGTATATATG
AGTAAACTTGGTCTGACAGTTACCAATGCTTAATCAGTGAGGCACCTATCTCAGCGATCTGTCTATTTCG
TTCATCCATAGTTGCCTGACTCCCCGTCGTGTAGATAACTACGATACGGGAGGGCTTACCATCTGGCCCC
AGTGCTGCAATGATACCGCGGCTGCCACGCTCACCGGCTCCAGATTTATCAGCAATAAACCAGCCAGCCG
GAAGGGCCGAGCGCAGAAGTGGTCCTGCAACTTTATCCGCCTCCATCCAGTCTATTAATTGTTGCCGGGA
AGCTAGAGTAAGTAGTTCGCCAGTTAATAGTTTGCGCAACGTTGTTGCCATTGCTACAGGCATCGTGGTG
TCACGCTCGTCGTTTGGTATGGCTTCATTCAGCTCCGGTTCCCAACGATCAAGGCGAGTTACATGATCCC
CCATGTTGTGCAAAAAAGCGGTTAGCTCCTTCGGTCCTCCGATCGTTGTCAGAAGTAAGTTGGCCGCAGT
GTTATCACTCATGGTTATGGCAGCACTGCATAATTCTCTTACTGTCATGCCATCCGTAAGATGCTTTTCT
GTGACTGGTGAGTACTCAACCAAGTCATTCTGAGAATAGTGTATGCGGCGACCGAGTTGCTCTTGCCCGG
CGTCAATACGGGATAATACCGCGCCACATAGCAGAACTTTAAAAGTGCTCATCATTGGAAAACGTTCTTC
GGGGCGAAAACTCTCAAGGATCTTACCGCTGTTGAGATCCAGTTCGATGTAACCCACTCGTGCACCCAAC
TGATCTTCAGCATCTTTTACTTTCACCAGCGTTTCTGGGTGAGCAAAAACAGGAAGGCAAAATGCCGCAA
AAAAGGGAATAAGGGCGACACGGAAATGTTGAATACTCATACTCTTCCTTTTCAATATTATTGAAGCATT
TATCAGGGTTATTGTCTCATGAGCGGATACATATTTGAATGTATTTAGAAAAATAAACAAATAGGGATTC
CGCGCACATTTCCCCGAAAAGTGCCAC
Features (pLannotate 1.2.2; 21 found; start..end, strand, type, name):
     30..458     -  rep_origin     f1 ori (sequence partly withheld): f1 bacteriophage origin of replication; arrow indicates direction of (+) strand synthesis
    463..618     -  CDS            lacZα (fragment): LacZα fragment of β-galactosidase; lacZ fragment
    626..644     +  promoter       T7 promoter: promoter for bacteriophage T7 RNA polymerase
    653..674     -  misc_feature   MCS (fragment): pBluescript multiple cloning site
    741..848     +  CDS            rad21 (fragment): RAD21_XENLA - Experimental evidence at protein level: Swiss-Prot protein existence level 1. [64-kDa C-terminal product]: May promote apoptosis. From Xenopus laevis (African clawed frog).
   1517..1708    +  CDS            RAD21 (fragment): RAD21_HUMAN - Also known as HR21 From Homo sapiens (Human).
   1763..1796    +  protein_bind   loxP: Cre-mediated recombination occurs in the 8-bp core sequence (GCATACAT). Cre recombinase
   1832..2764    +  CDS            iRFP670: iRFP670 is a basic (constitutively fluorescent) near ir fluorescent protein published in 2013, derived from Rhodopseudomonas palustris CGA009. It has low acid sensitivity. It requires the cofactor biliverdin for fluorescence.
   2765..2842    +  CDS            TDsmURFP (fragment): TDsmURFP is a basic (constitutively fluorescent) near ir fluorescent protein published in 2016, derived from Trichodesmium erythraeum IMS101. It requires the cofactor biliverdin for fluorescence.
   2834..3766    +  CDS            iRFP670: iRFP670 is a basic (constitutively fluorescent) near ir fluorescent protein published in 2013, derived from Rhodopseudomonas palustris CGA009. It has low acid sensitivity. It requires the cofactor biliverdin for fluorescence.
   3788..3907    +  CDS            hPEST: PEST degradation sequence from mouse ornithine decarboxylase human codon-optimized
   3910..3943    +  protein_bind   FRT (minimal): supports FLP-mediated excision but not integration (Turan and Bode, 2011) FLP recombinase from the Saccharomyces cerevisiae 2μ plasmid
   4911..4935    -  misc_feature   MCS (fragment): pBluescript multiple cloning site
   4948..4966    -  promoter       T3 promoter: promoter for bacteriophage T3 RNA polymerase
   5011..5027    -  protein_bind   lac operator: The lac repressor binds to the lac operator to inhibit transcription in E. coli. This inhibition can be relieved by adding lactose or isopropyl-β-D-thiogalactopyranoside (IPTG). lac repressor encoded by lacI
   5035..5065    -  promoter       lac promoter: promoter for the E. coli lac operon
   5080..5101    -  protein_bind   CAP binding site: CAP binding activates transcription in the presence of cAMP. E. coli catabolite activator protein
   5114..5206    -  CDS            lacI (fragment): lac repressor; lacI; The lac repressor binds to the lac operator to inhibit transcription in E. coli. This inhibition can be relieved by adding lactose or isopropyl-β-D-thiogalactopyranoside (IPTG).
   5389..5977    -  rep_origin     ori: high-copy-number ColE1/pMB1/pBR322/pUC origin of replication
   6148..7008    -  CDS            AmpR: β-lactamase; bla; confers resistance to ampicillin, carbenicillin, and related antibiotics
   7009..7112    -  promoter       AmpR promoter: bla
