[The description below was written by a language model from this plasmid's Addgene catalogue record and pLannotate feature annotations shown in this document.]
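Description:
pTV-Rad21-tdiRFP670-PEST is a mouse gene-targeting (knock-in donor) plasmid of about 7.1 kb built on the pBluescript-type pBSK backbone. It is maintained in E. coli through a high-copy ColE1/pUC origin and selected with ampicillin via the AmpR (β-lactamase) gene. The backbone also retains the f1 origin, the lac promoter/operator and lacZα remnants, and the T7 and T3 promoters that flank the former multiple cloning site. The roughly 4.3 kb insert was assembled by Gibson cloning.

The insert is a promoterless reporter cassette flanked by homology arms for mouse Rad21, designed to place 2A-tdiRFP670-PEST immediately upstream of the Rad21 stop codon. The upstream arm is recognisable in the annotation as Rad21 coding fragments, which the tool matched to frog and human orthologues. The unannotated stretch of about 1 kb after the cassette presumably corresponds to the downstream arm. Between the arms, the feature table shows a loxP site, two tandem iRFP670 coding units joined by a short linker (the tandem-dimer near-infrared protein, which needs biliverdin as cofactor), a PEST degradation sequence from mouse ornithine decarboxylase, and a minimal FRT site. The 2A peptide named in the catalogue entry is not separately annotated. No mammalian selection marker appears in the tables, and the record does not explain the role of the single loxP and FRT sites.

After homologous recombination, the reporter would be transcribed from the endogenous Rad21 promoter and released from Rad21 protein by the 2A element. The PEST signal shortens reporter half-life, so fluorescence follows current expression more closely. The associated study examined transcriptional bursting kinetics in mouse embryonic stem cells. The depositor and sequencing-derived records give essentially identical annotations.
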