Addgene plasmid #122354: pTV-Rad21-tdiRFP670-PEST
Purpose: Targeting vector for mouse Rad21 to insert 2A-tdiRFP670-PEST into immediately upstream of stop codon.
Depositing lab: Hiroshi Ochiai. Depositing organization: Hiroshima University. Publication: Genome-wide kinetic properties of transcriptional bursting in mouse embryonic stem cells. Ochiai H, Hayashi T, Umeda M, Yoshimura M, Harada A, Shimizu Y, Nakano K, Saitoh N, Liu Z, Yamamoto T, Okamura T, Ohkawa Y, Kimura H, Nikaido I. Sci Adv. 2020 Jun 17;6(25):eaaz6699. doi: 10.1126/sciadv.aaz6699. eCollection 2020 Jun. PubMed 32596448.
Backbone
  Vector backbone: pBSK
  Backbone size w/o insert (bp): 2850
  Total vector size (bp): 7136
  Vector type: Mouse Targeting
Growth in bacteria
  Bacterial resistance: Ampicillin, 100 μg/mL
  Growth temperature: 37°C
  Growth strain: DH5alpha
  Copy number: High Copy
Gene/Insert
  Gene/Insert name: 2A-tdiRFP-PEST with homology arms for Rad21
  Species: Synthetic
  Insert size (bp): 4286
  Cloning method: Gibson Cloning
  Sequencing primers: 5′ M13-fwr; 3′ M13-rev
Terms and licenses: Academic/Nonprofit Terms; Industry Terms: Not Available to Industry
How to cite: pTV-Rad21-tdiRFP670-PEST was a gift from Hiroshi Ochiai (Addgene plasmid # 122354 ; http://n2t.net/addgene:122354 ; RRID:Addgene_122354)
